Addgene plasmid #218162: pSCBE3-NG-HF1-Hypa
Purpose: This plasmid harbors the base editor SCBE3-NG-HF1-Hypa along with an sgRNA cloning cassette, facilitating high-fidelity cytosine base editing at targets bearing NG PAM in Streptomyces.
Depositing lab: Yuhui Sun. Depositing organization: Wuhan University. Publication: Engineered cytosine base editor enabling broad-scope and high-fidelity gene editing in Streptomyces. Wang J, Wang K, Deng Z, Zhong Z, Sun G, Mei Q, Zhou F, Deng Z, Sun Y. Nat Commun. 2024 Jul 7;15(1):5687. doi: 10.1038/s41467-024-49987-3. PubMed 38971862.
Backbone
  Vector backbone: pSCBE3
  Backbone manufacturer: Jian Wang
  Backbone size w/o insert (bp): 8525
  Vector type: Bacterial Expression, CRISPR ; sgRNA transcription
Growth in bacteria
  Bacterial resistance: Apramycin, 25 μg/mL
  Growth temperature: 37°C
  Growth strain: DH5alpha
  Copy number: High Copy
Gene/Insert 1
  Gene/Insert name: scbe3-NG-HF1-Hypa
  Species: S. coelicolor (bacteria)
  Insert size (bp): 5100
  Mutation: Mutations in the portion of SpCas9 : D10A / N497A / R661A / N692A / M694A / Q695A / H698A / Q926A / L1111R / D1135V / G1218R / E1219F / A1322R / R1335V / T1337R.
  Promoter: rpsL promoter
  Cloning method: Gibson Cloning
  Sequencing primers: 5′ CCTGCTCTCACGCAACGTCTAC; 3′ ATCCGCTTGCCCTCATCTGT
Gene/Insert 2
  Gene/Insert name: a programmable sgRNA cloning cassette
  Species: Synthetic
Resource information
  A portion of this plasmid was derived from a plasmid made by: Original clone
Terms and licenses: Academic/Nonprofit Terms; Industry Terms: Not Available to Industry
Depositor comments: Another insert : a programmable sgRNA cloning cassette
How to cite: pSCBE3-NG-HF1-Hypa was a gift from Yuhui Sun (Addgene plasmid # 218162 ; http://n2t.net/addgene:218162 ; RRID:Addgene_218162)
