[The description below was written by a language model from this plasmid's Addgene catalogue record and pLannotate feature annotations shown in this document.]
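Description:
pSCBE3-NG-HF1-Hypa is an E. coli–Streptomyces shuttle plasmid of about 13.7 kb, built on the pSCBE3 backbone, that delivers a high-fidelity cytosine base editor together with an sgRNA cloning cassette for genome editing in Streptomyces. In E. coli it replicates from a high-copy ColE1/pUC-type origin and is selected with apramycin through the aac(3)IV acetyltransferase gene, a marker that also functions in actinomycetes. The feature table additionally detects a β-lactamase (AmpR) cassette. Replication in Streptomyces is provided by the rep gene and flanking sequences of the S. lividans plasmid pIJ101, of which only fragments of the kilB and korA transfer-control genes remain. An incP oriT with traJ allows the plasmid to be mobilised by conjugation from a suitable E. coli donor into Streptomyces.

The editor is a BE3-type fusion expressed from an rpsL (ribosomal protein S12) promoter. It consists of rat APOBEC1 cytidine deaminase, an SpCas9 variant and the phage PBS2 uracil glycosylase inhibitor (UGI), followed by an fd terminator. D10A makes the Cas9 a nickase. The L1111R, D1135V, G1218R, E1219F, A1322R, R1335V and T1337R substitutions correspond to the Cas9-NG set that relaxes PAM recognition to NG. The N497A/R661A/Q695A/Q926A (HF1) and N692A/M694A/Q695A/H698A (HypaCas9) substitutions reduce off-target activity. APOBEC1 deaminates cytosines in the displaced strand, while UGI blocks uracil excision, favouring C-to-T conversion without double-strand breaks. A separate cassette carries the S. pyogenes gRNA scaffold next to cloning sites for inserting a spacer, although the record does not state which promoter drives the sgRNA. The plasmid is intended for broad-scope, high-fidelity base editing in Streptomyces.
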