Features (pLannotate 1.2.2; 25 found; start..end, strand, type, name):
      4..804     -  CDS            ApmR: aminoglycoside 3-N-acetyltransferase type IV ; aac(3)IV; confers resistance to apramycin (Paget and Davies, 1996)
    998..1016    -  promoter       T3 promoter: promoter for bacteriophage T3 RNA polymerase
   1131..1235    +  promoter       AmpR promoter: bla
   1236..2096    +  CDS            AmpR: β-lactamase; bla; confers resistance to ampicillin, carbenicillin, and related antibiotics
   2267..2855    +  rep_origin     ori: high-copy-number ColE1/pMB1/pBR322/pUC origin of replication
   3040..3168    +  CDS            YPB1_ECOLX (fragment): Protein predicted: Swiss-Prot protein existence level 4. From Escherichia coli.
   3240..3374    -  polyA_signal   SV40 poly(A) signal: SV40 polyadenylation signal
   3370..3462    -  CDS            Y8KD_STRLI (fragment): Protein predicted: Swiss-Prot protein existence level 4. From Streptomyces lividans.
   4130..5497    -  CDS            rep: REP_STRLI - Protein inferred from homology: Swiss-Prot protein existence level 3. Essential for the autonomous replication of the plasmid pIJ101. From Streptomyces lividans.
   6129..6296    -  CDS            Y6KD_STRLI: Protein predicted: Swiss-Prot protein existence level 4. From Streptomyces lividans.
   6370..6465    -  CDS            kilB (fragment): KILB_STRLI - Protein predicted: Swiss-Prot protein existence level 4. Involved in plasmid transfer. From Streptomyces lividans.
   6460..6567    +  CDS            korA (fragment): KORA_STRLI - Protein predicted: Swiss-Prot protein existence level 4. Controls plasmid transfer and prevents the lethal effects of the tra/kilA gene. Repressor for the transcription of certain pIJ101 promoters, including those the from kilA and kilB loci. From Streptomyces lividans.
   6592..6893    +  promoter       rpsL promoter: promoter for the Xylanimonas cellulosilytica ribosomal protein S12 gene
   6894..7580    +  CDS            Apobec1: ABEC1_RAT - Experimental evidence at protein level: Swiss-Prot protein existence level 1. Catalytic component of the apolipoprotein B mRNA editing enzyme complex which is responsible for the postranscriptional editing of a CAA codon for Gln to a UAA codon for stop in the APOB mRNA. May also play a role in the epigenetic regulation of gene expression by participating in DNA demethylation. From Rattus norvegicus (Rat).
   7629..11729   +  CDS            cas9: CAS9_STRP1 - Also known as csn1 From Streptococcus pyogenes serotype M1.
  11742..11990   +  CDS            UGI: UNGI_BPPB2 - Experimental evidence at protein level: Swiss-Prot protein existence level 1. This protein binds specifically and reversibly to the host uracil-DNA glycosylase, preventing removal of uracil residues from PBS2 DNA by the host uracil-excision repair system. From Bacillus phage PBS2 (Bacteriophage PBS2).
  12014..12151   +  CDS            M13 gene VIII (fragment) (sequence withheld): pVIII; VIII; major coat protein
  12158..12192   +  terminator     fd terminator (fragment) (sequence withheld): central terminator from bacteriophage fd (Otsuka and Kunisawa, 1982)
  12193..12216   -  misc_feature   MCS (fragment): pUC18/19 multiple cloning site
  12356..12465   +  oriT           oriT: incP origin of transfer
  12498..12869   +  CDS            traJ: oriT-recognizing protein; traJ
  12907..12996   +  CDS            traI (fragment): TRAI6_ECOLX - Experimental evidence at protein level: Swiss-Prot protein existence level 1. The initiation process of transfer DNA synthesis requires the interaction of at least three plasmid-specific components (TraH, I, and J) at the transfer origin resulting in the assembly of a specialised nucleoprotein complex - the relaxosome. Site- and strand-specific cleavage at the transfer origin is dependent on TraI and TraJ. From Escherichia coli.
  13006..13025   -  misc_feature   MCS (fragment): pUC18/19 multiple cloning site
  13025..13100   +  misc_RNA       gRNA scaffold: guide RNA scaffold for the Streptococcus pyogenes CRISPR/Cas9 system
  13281..13437   -  CDS            HygR (fragment): aminoglycoside phosphotransferase from E. coli; aph(4)-Ia; confers resistance to hygromycin
>Addgene plasmid #218162 | pSCBE3-NG-HF1-Hypa | addgene full sequence | sequence record 433200 | Addgene NGS Result
TCAGCCAATCGACTGGCGAGCGGCATCGCATTCTTCGCATCCCGCCTCTGGCGGATGCAGGAAGATCAAC
GGATCTCGGCCCAGTTGACCCAGGGCTGTCGCCACAATGTCGCGGGAGCGGATCAACCGAGCAAAGGCAT
GACCGACTGGACCTTCCTTCTGAAGGCTCTTCTCCTTGAGCCACCTGTCCGCCAAGGCAAAGCGCTCACA
GCAGTGGTCATTCTCGAGATAATCGACGCGTACCAACTTGCCATCCTGAAGAATGGTGCAGTGTCTCGGC
ACCCCATAGGGAACCTTTGCCATCAACTCGGCAAGATGCAGCGTCGTGTTGGCATCGTGTCCCACGCCGA
GGAGAAGTACCTGCCCATCGAGTTCATGGACACGGGCGACCGGGCTTGCAGGCGAGTGAGGTGGCAGGGG
CAATGGATCAGAGATGATCTGCTCTGCCTGTGGCCCCGCTGCCGCAAAGGCAAATGGATGGGCGCTGCGC
TTTACATTTGGCAGGCGCCAGAATGTGTCAGAGACAACTCCAAGGTCCGGTGTAACGGGCGACGTGGCAG
GATCGAACGGCTCGTCGTCCAGACCTGACCACGAGGGCATGACGAGCGTCCCTCCCGGACCCAGCGCAGC
ACGCAGGGCCTCGATCAGTCCAAGTGGCCCATCTTCGAGGGGCCGGACGCTACGGAAGGAGCTGTGGACC
AGCAGCACACCGCCGGGGGTAACCCCAAGGTTGAGAAGCTGACCGATGAGCTCGGCTTTTCGCCATTCGT
ATTGCACGACATTGCACTCCACCGCTGATGACATCAGTCGATCATAGCACGATCAACGGCACTGTTGCAA
ATAGTCGGTGGTGATAAACTTATCATCCCCTTTTGCTGATGGAGCTGCACATGAACCCATTCAAAGGCCG
GCATTTTCAGCGTGACATCATTCTGTGGGCCGTACGCTGGTACTGCAAATACGGCATCAGTTACCGTGAG
CTGCAGGTCGACGGATCCCTTTAGTGAGGGTTAATTGCGGCCGCGAATTCTTGAAGACGAAAGGGCCTCG
TGATACGCCTATTTTTATAGGTTAATGTCATGATAATAATGGTTTCTTAGACGTCAGGTGGCACTTTTCG
GGGAAATGTGCGCGGAACCCCTATTTGTTTATTTTTCTAAATACATTCAAATATGTATCCGCTCATGAGA
CAATAACCCTGATAAATGCTTCAATAATATTGAAAAAGGAAGAGTATGAGTATTCAACATTTCCGTGTCG
CCCTTATTCCCTTTTTTGCGGCATTTTGCCTTCCTGTTTTTGCTCACCCAGAAACGCTGGTGAAAGTAAA
AGATGCTGAAGATCAGTTGGGTGCACGAGTGGGTTACATCGAACTGGATCTCAACAGCGGTAAGATCCTT
GAGAGTTTTCGCCCCGAAGAACGTTTTCCAATGATGAGCACTTTTAAAGTTCTGCTATGTGGCGCGGTAT
TATCCCGTGTTGACGCCGGGCAAGAGCAACTCGGTCGCCGCATACACTATTCTCAGAATGACTTGGTTGA
GTACTCACCAGTCACAGAAAAGCATCTTACGGATGGCATGACAGTAAGAGAATTATGCAGTGCTGCCATA
ACCATGAGTGATAACACTGCGGCCAACTTACTTCTGACAACGATCGGAGGACCGAAGGAGCTAACCGCTT
TTTTGCACAACATGGGGGATCATGTAACTCGCCTTGATCGTTGGGAACCGGAGCTGAATGAAGCCATACC
AAACGACGAGCGTGACACCACGATGCCTGCAGCAATGGCAACAACGTTGCGCAAACTATTAACTGGCGAA
CTACTTACTCTAGCTTCCCGGCAACAATTAATAGACTGGATGGAGGCGGATAAAGTTGCAGGACCACTTC
TGCGCTCGGCCCTTCCGGCTGGCTGGTTTATTGCTGATAAATCTGGAGCCGGTGAGCGTGGGTCTCGCGG
TATCATTGCAGCACTGGGGCCAGATGGTAAGCCCTCCCGTATCGTAGTTATCTACACGACGGGGAGTCAG
GCAACTATGGATGAACGAAATAGACAGATCGCTGAGATAGGTGCCTCACTGATTAAGCATTGGTAACTGT
CAGACCAAGTTTACTCATATATACTTTAGATTGATTTAAAACTTCATTTTTAATTTAAAAGGATCTAGGT
GAAGATCCTTTTTGATAATCTCATGACCAAAATCCCTTAACGTGAGTTTTCGTTCCACTGAGCGTCAGAC
CCCGTAGAAAAGATCAAAGGATCTTCTTGAGATCCTTTTTTTCTGCGCGTAATCTGCTGCTTGCAAACAA
AAAAACCACCGCTACCAGCGGTGGTTTGTTTGCCGGATCAAGAGCTACCAACTCTTTTTCCGAAGGTAAC
TGGCTTCAGCAGAGCGCAGATACCAAATACTGTCCTTCTAGTGTAGCCGTAGTTAGGCCACCACTTCAAG
AACTCTGTAGCACCGCCTACATACCTCGCTCTGCTAATCCTGTTACCAGTGGCTGCTGCCAGTGGCGATA
AGTCGTGTCTTACCGGGTTGGACTCAAGACGATAGTTACCGGATAAGGCGCAGCGGTCGGGCTGAACGGG
GGGTTCGTGCACACAGCCCAGCTTGGAGCGAACGACCTACACCGAACTGAGATACCTACAGCGTGAGCTA
TGAGAAAGCGCCACGCTTCCCGAAGGGAGAAAGGCGGACAGGTATCCGGTAAGCGGCAGGGTCGGAACAG
GAGAGCGCACGAGGGAGCTTCCAGGGGGAAACGCCTGGTATCTTTATAGTCCTGTCGGGTTTCGCCACCT
CTGACTTGAGCGTCGATTTTTGTGATGCTCGTCAGGGGGGCGGAGCCTATGGAAAAACGCCAGCAACGCG
GCCTTTTTACGGTTCCTGGCCTTTTGCTGGCCTTTTGCTCACATGTTCTTTCCTGCGTTATCCCCTGATT
CTGTGGATAACCGTATTACCGCCTTTGAGTGAGCTGATACCGCTCGCCGCAGCCGAACGACCGAGCGCAG
CGAGTCAGTGAGCGAGGAAGCGGAAGAGCGCTGACTTCCGCGTTTCCAGACTTTACGAAACACGGAAACC
GAAGACCATTCATGTTGTTGCTCAGGTCGCAGACGTTTTGCAGCAGCAGTCGCTTCACGTTCGCTCGCGT
ATCGGTGATTCATTCTGCTAACCAGTAAGGCAACCCCGCCAGCCTAGCCGGGTCCTCAACGACAGGAGCA
CGATCATGCGCACCCGTCAGATCCAGACATGATAAGATACATTGATGAGTTTGGACAAACCACAACTAGA
ATGCAGTGAAAAAAATGCTTTATTTGTGAAATTTGTGATGCTATTGCTTTATTTGTAACCATTATAAGCT
GCAATAAACAAGTTCCCGCACGATCAGCGTCCCGCCGACCAGGAGCAGTGCGGCCAGCACTGCCGCTAAC
GCCTGGTCCTGGTCCCGGTCCTGGTGGTGCATCAGTCCTCCCCGTGATCACTTCGGCACCCACCGTAGTG
ATCACCCCCGACAGCGGATCAAGGGGTTTGCGGGTCCCGGTCGGCGCCGGGCGGGGGAGGCAGGAGCCGC
CGACGCTGCCTCTGGGACGGGCCGGACGGCAGGGGGACCGGCGGCCGGGCGAGCTGCAGCCGGGGGTCCG
GCAGGGCCGGAGCGGGCGGAACCGTGCTCTGACCTGCGGCCCGAGTTTCGTCACGTGACGGAATGGAAGG
CTGCTGCATTTCGTCACGTGACGTATCTCGGCGAGCGACTGCCGACGCCACGGCGGACACGATCGCCTCG
CGCTGGCGCCGGGCCTCGTACGCCCGCTGGCGGCAGGAGCGGCGGCAGTAGTCCCGGCTCCGGCCGACGC
CGGATTGCTTGATCTCCGAGCCGCACCAGGCGCAGAGCTTCGCGCCGTCGGCGTCCCTGGGGGTGGTGGT
GCTCATGGCCGACGACCGTACGCGGCACGTCTCGTAGCGAGGCGAGTCGGGCGCGAGGTACCGCCTGCAC
GAAGTGCCGGCGGGGCCGACCCCGGGCGAGTAATCCCAGGATTACTCCCGCGGCTTCGACCCCGGCCGCC
GTCGCCGCGTACGTCACCGACCCCCGCCGTACGTCACCGGGATGACGTACGGCGGGGGGGAGCGAGTTAG
TGCGAAGTGGGCCCACTTGCGAGCCGGGCGATGTGCCGGGCGGCCCGCTCCTGGCGGTCGTCGGCGTCGT
CGTCCTGGTCGTCGTCCTGCTCTCGCCGTCGGCGTGCAGTTGCTTCCTCGCGGCGCTGGGCGAGGGCGGC
GAGCATGTCGGCGTACGCCTCGGCCACCTCCCCCGCCGTGAGCACCACCACTGTGTCGGCCGCGTCGGCC
AGCGCCAGGACCTCCCGCACCCGTTCGCCCACGGCCGCCGAATCCTCGTTGCCGTCCTTGCCTTCGGCGG
CCCGGGTCGCCTCGAGGTCGAGGGCGCGGCGGGTGACCGCGTGCCATCCGTCCTCGGTCACGGCGACCCC
GGCCCGCAGCTCCCCGCCGTCGGCGTCGGCCGCCAGGAGCAGATCGAGGTCGTCGGCCTCGGTGTCGCCG
CCGTCGAGCCCGAGCATCTGCCGCAGGTAGCGGGTCCATTCGATGGCCCGGCGTCCCCGGGTTGCCCGCT
CGTACTCGTGCCAGCGCGAGAGGTTCCACTCCAGCGAGCCGACCCCGGCGGCGTCGTCCTCGGTCATGCC
GCCGGTCAGGTCCCCGATCCGTCCGAGGAGTTCGAACGGGGCGACGTTCCCGCCGGTCGCCGTCTTGAGG
TCGGCGCGGGCGAGTTCGAGGGCGGGCGCCTTCCCGTCCTGGGTCTTGGCGATGTACTCGGCGAGGTCGT
TGGCGTCGCGCTCGGTCTCCAGCCGCTTGAAGTCGACGCCGTGCCGGTCGTCGGGCGTGAAGGCGGGGTT
GACCTTGCGCAGGGCGGCGGTCCACACGGACCGCCAGTGCCCCTGCCACTCGTCGAGCGCGGCGCCGGTC
GGCTCGAAGGTGGCGACGATCTGCTTCGCGGACCGCTCCCCCTCGGTCCGGCCGCCGACCAGGACGATCG
CGTGGATGTGCGGGTGCCAGCCGTTGATCTGCCCCACGGTGACTTCGGTCGCGCGGATCATGCCGACGTA
CCCGATCCGGTCTCGGATGCCCTCGCGGTCGGCGGCCCGGTGCCCGTCCTTGGCCCGGCGTCCGGCCCAC
GTGCCGCCCGTGATCAGTCGCTGGTAGGCGCCCGGCCGCCGGGGGCTGTCCGGCGTCTTCCGGGTGCCCT
GGAGGGCGTCCATGAGGTCCGCGAGCCGGTCCGTGTGCCCATGGCGGGCCGTGAAGGTGACCAGGTAGGC
GGTCCCCCCGCGCTTGATCCACTCGACCACGGCGGCGGTGATCTCCTCGGCCCGCTTGTGCCGGATCGTG
GCGGCGCAGACCGGGCAGAGCCAGATCCGCCCGCACCGCATCAGGCCCAGGACCACGGACGTTCCGGCCG
CCGTCTGGGCGACGATCACGCCGGAGGCAGGGTCCATCAGGGCGCGGCCGCAGCCCTTGCACGCGGCGTC
CCCGCTGATCCGCCACAGCGTCCGGCGGCGGCTGTACCGGGCGGCTTTCCGCAGTCGGGCAGCGTCGCTC
CGCGACGTGCTTCCTACTTCCGAGAGGCTGTCGCCTCTCGGGCTCTCCCCATCCACCCCGTCCGGAGAAA
CCGCAGGTCGGAGGGGTGCGGGAAACTCTGTTGTTTCTTTCCCAAGGTGTTCGCTTTTGCCTCGGGCGGC
ATCTCGCGTCACACGCGCGATCGCCCGCTTCGCTGCCATCCGGCAGCGGTCTGAGCAGTAGATACGCGGC
CGTTTGCCCGGTGTGTGGGCAATTGCGGTCCCGCAGTGGCAGCGGGGCCCGGCGGGCCGATCTGGCAATG
CCTCGGCATCGCTCCGTACTCTGGGCACGAGCAACGTTCCTGTCTCGCCCGGCTAAGGGGCGCGAGTCTG
GGAGCGGACGGGTCGGAGGTGCGAAGTCCGGCCCGTTGCTCTTTGGTCTGGTGGGAATCCTGGCACCAAT
CGGGCCAGAGGTTCCCTCCGCCACTCCCGACGCCCCTTGGGGCTGGTGTGACTTGGAGGGCCGAAGAGAG
CCCCGCCGGTGATCCGGCGGGGCTTTGACGTGCGGTCAGTGCGTGTGTCGGCGAGCGATGGCCACGAGGC
CCTGGAAGCCGAGCGGTCCGGCGAAGTCGGCCCAGTCGCAACCGGGCTCAGCGCAGTGGGCGGACCAGCC
ACCGCCGTTGGGGTCCTGGACCAGGTTCACGGTCCCCTCGGTCAGGCGTCCGTCGAAGTCGGTCATGGTC
GGTCTCCTGGTGGGTGGGGGCGGGGCGCCAGCACGAAGTGCCGGCGCCCCGCGGGGGTTGGTCGGGTCAG
GCGCCGAACCGGCGGGCGGCGGCGGCGACCAGGCCGTCGGCGGCGGCCATGGCGCGGTCGCGGTCGGTGG
TGAGGGCGGTGCGGTCGGCGGCGGCCCAGTCCTGCTCTCACGCAACGTCTACGTGGACGCTCAGGGCGAC
ACGATCGAGGTCGGGGAGTCCGTCGCTCCGGCGGGCCGCTGGCGCGTCCACCGGGACTGATCAAGGCGAA
TACTTCATATGGCCCTGCAGGCGGAAGTCAGGTAGACACGACTTCCGCTAGTCCTTGCAAGGTCTGCTGA
CGTGAGGCGGGGCGGTCGTTTTTGACCGCCCTGCCTTCGTCATGTAGGCTCGCTCGCTGTGCCTGGCGTG
TCATCAGACGCCCAGGTCCCGGTGCCGTGAGGCCCGGGCCATCGAGCCGGTGGTACGTGGCTGCGGTCCC
CTTGTGAGGGCTGCGCGCCGTGTGCTGTCCGGCGCGCACAGCCTTGAATCCACCCGCGGGGGCCGGCCGG
TCTCCGTGAGCTCGAGTAGACGACGGAGACGTAATGTCGTCCGAGACCGGCCCGGTGGCCGTGGACCCGA
CCCTGCGTCGCCGCATCGAGCCGCACGAGTTCGAGGTGTTCTTCGACCCGCGGGAGCTGCGCAAGGAGAC
CTGCCTGCTGTACGAGATCAACTGGGGCGGCCGGCACTCGATCTGGCGCCACACCTCGCAGAACACCAAC
AAGCACGTCGAGGTGAACTTCATCGAGAAGTTCACCACCGAGCGGTACTTCTGCCCGAACACCCGCTGCT
CGATCACCTGGTTCCTGTCCTGGTCCCCGTGCGGCGAGTGCTCCCGGGCGATCACCGAGTTCCTGTCCCG
CTACCCGCACGTCACCCTGTTCATCTACATCGCCCGGCTGTACCACCACGCCGACCCGCGGAACCGGCAG
GGCCTGCGCGACCTGATCTCCTCCGGCGTGACCATCCAGATCATGACCGAGCAGGAGTCCGGCTACTGCT
GGCGGAACTTCGTCAACTACTCGCCGTCCAACGAGGCCCACTGGCCGCGGTACCCGCACCTGTGGGTGCG
CCTGTACGTCCTGGAGCTGTACTGCATCATCCTGGGCCTGCCGCCGTGCCTGAACATCCTGCGTCGCAAG
CAGCCGCAGCTGACCTTCTTCACCATCGCCCTGCAGTCCTGCCACTACCAGCGCCTGCCGCCGCACATCC
TGTGGGCGACCGGCCTGAAGTCCGGCTCGGAGACCCCGGGCACCTCGGAGTCCGCCACCCCGGAGTCCGA
CAAGAAGTACAGCATCGGCCTGGCCATCGGCACCAACAGCGTGGGCTGGGCGGTCATCACCGACGAGTAC
AAGGTCCCCTCCAAGAAGTTCAAGGTCCTGGGCAACACCGACCGGCACTCGATCAAGAAGAACCTGATCG
GCGCCCTGCTCTTCGACAGCGGCGAGACCGCCGAGGCGACCCGCCTGAAGCGGACCGCGCGCCGGCGCTA
CACCCGGCGCAAGAACCGCATCTGCTACCTCCAGGAAATCTTCTCCAACGAGATGGCCAAGGTCGACGAC
TCGTTCTTCCACCGGCTCGAGGAGAGCTTCCTGGTGGAGGAGGACAAGAAGCACGAGCGCCACCCGATCT
TCGGCAACATCGTCGACGAGGTGGCCTACCACGAGAAGTACCCCACCATCTACCACCTCCGCAAGAAGCT
GGTCGACTCGACCGACAAGGCGGACCTGCGGCTCATCTACCTGGCCCTCGCGCACATGATCAAGTTCCGC
GGCCACTTCCTCATCGAGGGCGACCTGAACCCGGACAACTCCGACGTCGACAAGCTCTTCATCCAGCTGG
TGCAGACCTACAACCAGCTGTTCGAGGAGAACCCCATCAACGCCAGCGGCGTCGACGCCAAGGCGATCCT
CTCCGCGCGCCTGAGCAAGTCCCGGCGCCTGGAGAACCTCATCGCCCAGCTGCCGGGCGAGAAGAAGAAC
GGCCTCTTCGGCAACCTGATCGCGCTGTCGCTCGGCCTGACCCCCAACTTCAAGAGCAACTTCGACCTGG
CCGAGGACGCGAAGCTCCAGCTGTCCAAGGACACCTACGACGACGACCTGGACAACCTGCTCGCCCAGAT
CGGCGACCAGTACGCGGACCTCTTCCTGGCCGCGAAGAACCTCTCGGACGCCATCCTGCTCAGCGACATC
CTGCGGGTCAACACCGAGATCACCAAGGCCCCGCTGTCGGCGAGCATGATCAAGCGGTACGACGAGCACC
ACCAGGACCTGACCCTGCTCAAGGCCCTCGTGCGCCAGCAGCTGCCCGAGAAGTACAAGGAAATCTTCTT
CGACCAGTCCAAGAACGGCTACGCCGGCTACATCGACGGCGGCGCGTCGCAGGAGGAGTTCTACAAGTTC
ATCAAGCCGATCCTGGAGAAGATGGACGGCACCGAGGAGCTGCTCGTCAAGCTGAACCGCGAGGACCTGC
TCCGCAAGCAGCGGACCTTCGACAACGGCTCCATCCCGCACCAGATCCACCTGGGCGAGCTGCACGCCAT
CCTCCGGCGCCAGGAGGACTTCTACCCCTTCCTGAAGGACAACCGCGAGAAGATCGAGAAGATCCTGACC
TTCCGCATCCCGTACTACGTCGGCCCCCTGGCCCGCGGCAACTCCCGGTTCGCGTGGATGACCCGGAAGT
CGGAGGAGACCATCACCCCGTGGAACTTCGAGGAGGTCGTGGACAAGGGCGCCTCCGCCCAGTCGTTCAT
CGAGCGCATGACCGCCTTCGACAAGAACCTCCCGAACGAGAAGGTCCTGCCCAAGCACTCCCTGCTCTAC
GAGTACTTCACCGTGTACAACGAGCTGACCAAGGTCAAGTACGTGACCGAGGGCATGCGGAAGCCGGCCT
TCCTGTCGGGCGAGCAGAAGAAGGCGATCGTCGACCTGCTCTTCAAGACCAACCGCAAGGTCACCGTGAA
GCAGCTGAAGGAGGACTACTTCAAGAAGATCGAGTGCTTCGACTCCGTCGAGATCAGCGGCGTGGAGGAC
CGCTTCAACGCCTCCCTGGGCACCTACCACGACCTGCTCAAGATCATCAAGGACAAGGACTTCCTCGACA
ACGAGGAGAACGAGGACATCCTGGAGGACATCGTCCTCACCCTGACCCTCTTCGAGGACCGCGAGATGAT
CGAGGAGCGGCTCAAGACCTACGCCCACCTGTTCGACGACAAGGTGATGAAGCAGCTGAAGCGGCGCCGG
TACACCGGCTGGGGCGCCCTCTCCCGGAAGCTGATCAACGGCATCCGGGACAAGCAGAGCGGCAAGACCA
TCCTGGACTTCCTCAAGTCCGACGGCTTCGCCAACCGCGCGTTCGCCGCGCTCATCGCCGACGACAGCCT
GACCTTCAAGGAGGACATCCAGAAGGCCCAGGTCTCGGGCCAGGGCGACAGCCTCCACGAGCACATCGCC
AACCTGGCGGGCTCCCCGGCGATCAAGAAGGGCATCCTCCAGACCGTCAAGGTCGTGGACGAGCTGGTCA
AGGTGATGGGCCGCCACAAGCCCGAGAACATCGTGATCGAGATGGCCCGGGAGAACCAGACCACCCAGAA
GGGCCAGAAGAACTCGCGCGAGCGGATGAAGCGGATCGAGGAGGGCATCAAGGAGCTGGGCAGCCAGATC
CTGAAGGAGCACCCGGTCGAGAACACCCAGCTCCAGAACGAGAAGCTGTACCTCTACTACCTCCAGAACG
GCCGCGACATGTACGTGGACCAGGAGCTGGACATCAACCGGCTGTCCGACTACGACGTCGACCACATCGT
GCCGCAGTCCTTCCTGAAGGACGACTCGATCGACAACAAGGTCCTGACCCGCTCGGACAAGAACCGGGGC
AAGTCCGACAACGTGCCCTCGGAGGAGGTCGTGAAGAAGATGAAGAACTACTGGCGCCAGCTGCTCAACG
CCAAGCTCATCACCCAGCGCAAGTTCGACAACCTGACCAAGGCCGAGCGGGGCGGCCTGAGCGAGCTGGA
CAAGGCGGGCTTCATCAAGCGCCAGCTGGTCGAGACCCGGGCGATCACCAAGCACGTGGCCCAGATCCTG
GACTCCCGGATGAACACCAAGTACGACGAGAACGACAAGCTGATCCGCGAGGTCAAGGTGATCACCCTCA
AGAGCAAGCTGGTCTCCGACTTCCGCAAGGACTTCCAGTTCTACAAGGTCCGGGAGATCAACAACTACCA
CCACGCCCACGACGCGTACCTGAACGCCGTCGTGGGCACCGCGCTGATCAAGAAGTACCCGAAGCTGGAG
TCCGAGTTCGTCTACGGCGACTACAAGGTCTACGACGTGCGCAAGATGATCGCCAAGAGCGAGCAGGAGA
TCGGCAAGGCCACCGCGAAGTACTTCTTCTACTCCAACATCATGAACTTCTTCAAGACCGAGATCACCCT
GGCCAACGGCGAGATCCGCAAGCGGCCCCTGATCGAGACCAACGGCGAGACCGGCGAGATCGTCTGGGAC
AAGGGCCGCGACTTCGCCACCGTCCGGAAGGTGCTGTCGATGCCGCAGGTCAACATCGTGAAGAAGACCG
AGGTGCAGACCGGCGGCTTCAGCAAGGAGTCCATCCGGCCCAAGCGCAACAGCGACAAGCTGATCGCCCG
GAAGAAGGACTGGGACCCGAAGAAGTACGGCGGCTTCGTCAGCCCCACCGTCGCCTACTCCGTGCTGGTC
GTGGCGAAGGTCGAGAAGGGCAAGAGCAAGAAGCTGAAGTCCGTGAAGGAGCTGCTCGGCATCACCATCA
TGGAGCGCTCCTCGTTCGAGAAGAACCCGATCGACTTCCTGGAGGCCAAGGGCTACAAGGAGGTCAAGAA
GGACCTCATCATCAAGCTGCCCAAGTACAGCCTGTTCGAGCTGGAGAACGGCCGCAAGCGGATGCTCGCC
TCCGCGCGGTTCCTGCAAAAGGGCAACGAGCTGGCCCTCCCGTCGAAGTACGTCAACTTCCTGTACCTCG
CGTCCCACTACGAGAAGCTGAAGGGCTCGCCCGAGGACAACGAGCAGAAGCAGCTCTTCGTGGAGCAGCA
CAAGCACTACCTGGACGAGATCATCGAGCAGATCAGCGAGTTCAGCAAGCGCGTCATCCTGGCCGACGCG
AACCTCGACAAGGTGCTGTCCGCCTACAACAAGCACCGCGACAAGCCGATCCGGGAGCAGGCGGAGAACA
TCATCCACCTGTTCACCCTCACCAACCTGGGTGCCCCGCGGGCCTTCAAGTACTTCGACACCACCATCGA
CCGCAAGGTCTACCGCTCCACCAAGGAGGTCCTCGACGCGACCCTGATCCACCAGAGCATCACCGGCCTG
TACGAGACCCGCATCGACCTGAGCCAGCTGGGCGGCGACTCGGGCGGCTCCACCAACCTGTCGGACATCA
TCGAGAAGGAGACCGGCAAGCAGCTGGTGATCCAGGAGTCCATCCTGATGCTGCCGGAGGAAGTGGAGGA
AGTGATCGGCAACAAGCCGGAGTCGGACATCCTGGTGCACACCGCCTACGACGAGTCGACCGACGAGAAC
GTCATGCTGCTGACCTCGGACGCCCCGGAGTACAAGCCGTGGGCCCTGGTCATCCAGGACTCCAACGGCG
AGAACAAGATCAAGATGCTGTGAGAATTCAGATCTACGCGTTC
[179 nt withheld, positions 12014-12192]
AAGCTTGCATGCCTGCAGGTCGACGGATCTTTTCCGCTGCATAACCCTGCTTCGGGGTCATTATAGCGAT
TTTTTCGGTATATCCATCCTTTTTCGCACGATATACAGGATTTTGCCAAAGGGTTCGTGTAGACTTTCCT
TGGTGTATCCAACGGCGTCAGCCGGGCAGGATAGGTGAAGTAGGCCCACCCGCGAGCGGGTGTTCCTTCT
TCACTGTCCCTTATTCGCACCTGGCGGTGCTCAACGGGAATCCTGCTCTGCGAGGCTGGCCGGCTACCGC
CGGCGTAACAGATGAGGGCAAGCGGATGGCTGATGAAACCAAGCCAACCAGGAAGGGCAGCCCACCTATC
AAGGTGTACTGCCTTCCAGACGAACGAAGAGCGATTGAGGAAAAGGCGGCGGCGGCCGGCATGAGCCTGT
CGGCCTACCTGCTGGCCGTCGGCCAGGGCTACAAAATCACGGGCGTCGTGGACTATGAGCACGTCCGCGA
GCTGGCCCGCATCAATGGCGACCTGGGCCGCCTGGGCGGCCTGCTGAAACTCTGGCTCACCGACGACCCG
CGCACGGCGCGGTTCGGTGATGCCACGATCCTCGCCCTGCTGGCGAAGATCGAAGAGAAGCAGGACGAGC
TTGGCAAGGTCATGATGGGCGTGGTCCGCCCGAGGGCAGAGCCATGACTTTTTTAGCCGCTAAAACGGCC
GGGGGGTGCGCGTGATTGCCAAGCACGTCCCCATGCGCTCCATCAAGAAGAGCGACTTCGCGGAGCTGGT
GAAGTACATCACCGACGAGCAAGGCAAGACCGATCCCCGGGGACCTGCAGGTCGACTCTAGAGTTTTAGA
GCTAGAAATAGCAAGTTAAAATAAGGCTAGTCCGTTATCAACTTGAAAAAGTGGCACCGAGTCGGTGCTA
AAAAAAAACCCCGCCCCTGACAGGGCGGGGTTTTTTTTGTAGCCTCAGGAGTTGTAGCGTGCACGCGGTC
GATCTTGACGGCTGGCGAGAGGTGCGGGGAGGATCTGACCGACGCGGTCCACACGTGGCACCGCGATGCT
GTTGTGGGCACAATCGTGCCGGTTGGTAGGATCCAGCTAGCTATTTACCCGCAGGACATATCCACGCCCT
CCTACATCGAAGCTGAAAGCACGAGATTCTTCGCCCTCCGAGAGCTGCATCAGGTCGGAGACGCTGTCGA
ACTTTTCGATCAGAAACTTCTCGACAGACGTCGCGGTGAGTTCAGGCTTTTTCATATCTCATTGCCCCCG
GACGAGCGTCTGCTCCGCCATTCGCCGTCCGCCGTGCCAATCGGATCAGCCGTCCAAATGCGGGATTTTC
GTTAGTCGGAGGCCAAACGGCATTGAGCGTCAGCATATCATCAGCGAGCTGAAGAAAGACAATCCCCGAT
CCGCTCCACGTGTTGCCCCAGCAATCAGCGCGACCTTGCCCCTCCAACGTCATCTCGTTCTCCGCTCATG
AGC
